>Addgene plasmid #146732 | pLNHA-C1-HseIF4E_K | addgene full sequence | sequence record 474975 | Addgene NGS Result
TAGTTATTAATAGTAATCAATTACGGGGTCATTAGTTCATAGCCCATATATGGAGTTCCGCGTTACATAA
CTTACGGTAAATGGCCCGCCTGGCTGACCGCCCAACGACCCCCGCCCATTGACGTCAATAATGACGTATG
TTCCCATAGTAACGCCAATAGGGACTTTCCATTGACGTCAATGGGTGGAGTATTTACGGTAAACTGCCCA
CTTGGCAGTACATCAAGTGTATCATATGCCAAGTACGCCCCCTATTGACGTCAATGACGGTAAATGGCCC
GCCTGGCATTATGCCCAGTACATGACCTTATGGGACTTTCCTACTTGGCAGTACATCTACGTATTAGTCA
TCGCTATTACCATGGTGATGCGGTTTTGGCAGTACATCAATGGGCGTGGATAGCGGTTTGACTCACGGGG
ATTTCCAAGTCTCCACCCCATTGACGTCAATGGGAGTTTGTTTTGGCACCAAAATCAACGGGACTTTCCA
AAATGTCGTAACAACTCCGCCCCATTGACGCAAATGGGCGGTAGGCGTGTACGGTGGGAGGTCTATATAA
GCAGAGCTCTCTGGCTAACTAGAGAACCCACTGCTTACTGGCTTATCGAAATTAATACGACTCACTATAG
GGAGACCCAAGCTCTAGCGCTACCGGTCGCCACCATGGACGCACAAACACGACGACGTGAGCGTCGCGCT
GAGAAACAAGCTCAATGGAAAGCTGCAAACGGTGGATCTCCTCCACATATGGCTTACCCATACGATGTTC
CAGATTACGCTCCTCCATCTCGAGCTCAAGCTTCGAATTCTGCA
[651 nt withheld, positions 815-1465]
TAACCGGGATCCACCGGATCTAGATAACTGATCATAATCAGCCATACCACATTTGTAGAGGTTTTACTTG
CTTTAAAAAACCTCCCACACCTCCCCCTGAACCTGAAACATAAAATGAATGCAATTGTTGTTGTTAACTT
GTTTATTGCAGCTTATAATGGTTACAAATAAAGCAATAGCATCACAAATTTCACAAATAAAGCATTTTTT
TCACTGCATTCTAGTTGTGGTTTGTCCAAACTCATCAATGTATCTTAACGCGTAAATTGTAAGCGTTAAT
ATTTTGTTAAAATTCGCGTTAAATTTTTGTTAAATCAGCTCATTTTTTAACCAATAGGCCGAAATCGGCA
AAATCCCTTATAAATCAAAAGAATAGACCGAGATAGGGT
[37 nt withheld, positions 1855-1891]
AAAGAACGTGGACTCCAACGTCAAAGG
[49 nt withheld, positions 1919-1967]
T
[91 nt withheld, positions 1969-2059]
G
[124 nt withheld, positions 2061-2184]
CAGGTGGCACTTTTCGGGGAAATGTGCGCGGAACCCCTATTTGTTTATTTTTCTAAATACATTCAAATAT
GTATCCGCTCATGAGACAATAACCCTGATAAATGCTTCAATAATATTGAAAAAGGAAGAGTCCTGAGGCG
GAAAGAACCAGCTGTGGAATGTGTGTCAGTTAGGGTGTGGAAAGTCCCCAGGCTCCCCAGCAGGCAGAAG
TATGCAAAGCATGCATCTCAATTAGTCAGCAACCAGGTGTGGAAAGTCCCCAGGCTCCCCAGCAGGCAGA
AGTATGCAAAGCATGCATCTCAATTAGTCAGCAACCATAGTCCCGCCCCTAACTCCGCCCATCCCGCCCC
TAACTCCGCCCAGTTCCGCCCATTCTCCGCCCCATGGCTGACTAATTTTTTTTATTTATGCAGAGGCCGA
GGCCGCCTCGGCCTCTGAGCTATTCCAGAAGTAGTGAGGAGGCTTTTTTGGAGGCCTAGGCTTTTGCAAA
GATCGATCAAGAGACAGGATGAGGATCGTTTCGCATGATTGAACAAGATGGATTGCACGCAGGTTCTCCG
GCCGCTTGGGTGGAGAGGCTATTCGGCTATGACTGGGCACAACAGACAATCGGCTGCTCTGATGCCGCCG
TGTTCCGGCTGTCAGCGCAGGGGCGCCCGGTTCTTTTTGTCAAGACCGACCTGTCCGGTGCCCTGAATGA
ACTGCAAGACGAGGCAGCGCGGCTATCGTGGCTGGCCACGACGGGCGTTCCTTGCGCAGCTGTGCTCGAC
GTTGTCACTGAAGCGGGAAGGGACTGGCTGCTATTGGGCGAAGTGCCGGGGCAGGATCTCCTGTCATCTC
ACCTTGCTCCTGCCGAGAAAGTATCCATCATGGCTGATGCAATGCGGCGGCTGCATACGCTTGATCCGGC
TACCTGCCCATTCGACCACCAAGCGAAACATCGCATCGAGCGAGCACGTACTCGGATGGAAGCCGGTCTT
GTCGATCAGGATGATCTGGACGAAGAGCATCAGGGGCTCGCGCCAGCCGAACTGTTCGCCAGGCTCAAGG
CGAGCATGCCCGACGGCGAGGATCTCGTCGTGACCCATGGCGATGCCTGCTTGCCGAATATCATGGTGGA
AAATGGCCGCTTTTCTGGATTCATCGACTGTGGCCGGCTGGGTGTGGCGGACCGCTATCAGGACATAGCG
TTGGCTACCCGTGATATTGCTGAAGAGCTTGGCGGCGAATGGGCTGACCGCTTCCTCGTGCTTTACGGTA
TCGCCGCTCCCGATTCGCAGCGCATCGCCTTCTATCGCCTTCTTGACGAGTTCTTCTGAGCGGGACTCTG
GGGTTCGAAATGACCGACCAAGCGACGCCCAACCTGCCATCACGAGATTTCGATTCCACCGCCGCCTTCT
ATGAAAGGTTGGGCTTCGGAATCGTTTTCCGGGACGCCGGCTGGATGATCCTCCAGCGCGGGGATCTCAT
GCTGGAGTTCTTCGCCCACCCTAGGGGGAGGCTAACTGAAACACGGAAGGAGACAATACCGGAAGGAACC
CGCGCTATGACGGCAATAAAAAGACAGAATAAAACGCACGGTGTTGGGTCGTTTGTTCATAAACGCGGGG
TTCGGTCCCAGGGCTGGCACTCTGTCGATACCCCACCGAGACCCCATTGGGGCCAATACGCCCGCGTTTC
TTCCTTTTCCCCACCCCACCCCCCAAGTTCGGGTGAAGGCCCAGGGCTCGCAGCCAACGTCGGGGCGGCA
GGCCCTGCCATAGCCTCAGGTTACTCATATATACTTTAGATTGATTTAAAACTTCATTTTTAATTTAAAA
GGATCTAGGTGAAGATCCTTTTTGATAATCTCATGACCAAAATCCCTTAACGTGAGTTTTCGTTCCACTG
AGCGTCAGACCCCGTAGAAAAGATCAAAGGATCTTCTTGAGATCCTTTTTTTCTGCGCGTAATCTGCTGC
TTGCAAACAAAAAAACCACCGCTACCAGCGGTGGTTTGTTTGCCGGATCAAGAGCTACCAACTCTTTTTC
CGAAGGTAACTGGCTTCAGCAGAGCGCAGATACCAAATACTGTTCTTCTAGTGTAGCCGTAGTTAGGCCA
CCACTTCAAGAACTCTGTAGCACCGCCTACATACCTCGCTCTGCTAATCCTGTTACCAGTGGCTGCTGCC
AGTGGCGATAAGTCGTGTCTTACCGGGTTGGACTCAAGACGATAGTTACCGGATAAGGCGCAGCGGTCGG
GCTGAACGGGGGGTTCGTGCACACAGCCCAGCTTGGAGCGAACGACCTACACCGAACTGAGATACCTACA
GCGTGAGCTATGAGAAAGCGCCACGCTTCCCGAAGGGAGAAAGGCGGACAGGTATCCGGTAAGCGGCAGG
GTCGGAACAGGAGAGCGCACGAGGGAGCTTCCAGGGGGAAACGCCTGGTATCTTTATAGTCCTGTCGGGT
TTCGCCACCTCTGACTTGAGCGTCGATTTTTGTGATGCTCGTCAGGGGGGCGGAGCCTATGGAAAAACGC
CAGCAACGCGGCCTTTTTACGGTTCCTGGCCTTTTGCTGGCCTTTTGCTCACATGTTCTTTCCTGCGTTA
TCCCCTGATTCTGTGGATAACCGTATTACCGCCATGCAT
Features (pLannotate 1.2.2; 18 found; start..end, strand, type, name):
     61..364     +  enhancer       CMV enhancer: human cytomegalovirus immediate early enhancer
    365..568     +  promoter       CMV promoter: human cytomegalovirus (CMV) immediate early promoter
    564..597     +  LTR            5' LTR (truncated) (fragment): truncated 5' long terminal repeat (LTR) from HIV-1
    613..631     +  promoter       T7 promoter: promoter for bacteriophage T7 RNA polymerase
    665..730     +  CDS            N (fragment): REGN_LAMBD - Experimental evidence at protein level: Swiss-Prot protein existence level 1. Plays a role as a transcriptional antitermination factor that allows the virus to initiate its lytic phase. Activates expression of the delayed viral early genes by modifying host RNA polymerase (RNAP) into a form that is resistant to termination signals. This antitermination function requires the host NusA protein which serves to stabilize the interaction between antitermination protein N and host RNA polymerase. From Escherichia phage lambda (Bacteriophage lambda).
    755..781     +  CDS            3xHA (fragment): three tandem HA epitope tags
    787..814     +  misc_feature   MCS (fragment): multiple cloning site
    815..1465    +  CDS            EIF4E (sequence withheld): IF4E_HUMAN - Also known as EIF4EL1, EIF4F. Experimental evidence at protein level: Swiss-Prot protein existence level 1. Recognizes and binds the 7-methylguanosine-containing mRNA cap during an early step in the initiation of protein synthesis and facilitates ribosome binding by inducing the unwinding of the mRNAs secondary structures (PubMed:16271312, PubMed:22578813). In addition to its role in translation initiation, also acts as a regulator of translation and stability in the cytoplasm (PubMed:24335285). Component of the CYFIP1-EIF4E-FMR1 complex which binds to the mRNA cap and mediates tr
   1494..1578    +  CDS            large T antigen (fragment): large T antigen from SV40 (simian virus 40)
   1601..1722    +  polyA_signal   SV40 poly(A) signal: SV40 polyadenylation signal
   1756..2184    -  rep_origin     f1 ori (sequence partly withheld): f1 bacteriophage origin of replication; arrow indicates direction of (+) strand synthesis
   2211..2315    +  promoter       AmpR promoter: bla
   2317..2674    +  promoter       SV40 promoter: SV40 enhancer and early promoter
   2709..3503    +  CDS            NeoR/KanR: aminoglycoside phosphotransferase from Tn5; aph(3')-II (or nptII); confers resistance to neomycin, kanamycin, and G418 (Geneticin®)
   3524..3676    +  CDS            ble (fragment): BLE_KLEPN - Experimental evidence at protein level: Swiss-Prot protein existence level 1. Binding protein with a strong affinity to the bleomycin family of antibiotics. Binds to CL990; an antimitotic-antibiotic compound. From Klebsiella pneumoniae.
   3735..3782    +  polyA_signal   HSV TK poly(A) signal: herpes simplex virus thymidine kinase polyadenylation signal (Cole and Stacy, 1985)
   3873..3889    -  polyA_signal   bGH poly(A) signal (fragment): bovine growth hormone polyadenylation signal
   4111..4699    +  rep_origin     ori: high-copy-number ColE1/pMB1/pBR322/pUC origin of replication
