>Addgene plasmid #146732 | pLNHA-C1-HseIF4E_K | analyzer sequence | sequence record 289178
TAGTTATTAATAGTAATCAATTACGGGGTCATTAGTTCATAGCCCATATATGGAGTTCCGCGTTACATAA
CTTACGGTAAATGGCCCGCCTGGCTGACCGCCCAACGACCCCCGCCCATTGACGTCAATAATGACGTATG
TTCCCATAGTAACGCCAATAGGGACTTTCCATTGACGTCAATGGGTGGAGTATTTACGGTAAACTGCCCA
CTTGGCAGTACATCAAGTGTATCATATGCCAAGTACGCCCCCTATTGACGTCAATGACGGTAAATGGCCC
GCCTGGCATTATGCCCAGTACATGACCTTATGGGACTTTCCTACTTGGCAGTACATCTACGTATTAGTCA
TCGCTATTACCATGGTGATGCGGTTTTGGCAGTACATCAATGGGCGTGGATAGCGGTTTGACTCACGGGG
ATTTCCAAGTCTCCACCCCATTGACGTCAATGGGAGTTTGTTTTGGCACCAAAATCAACGGGACTTTCCA
AAATGTCGTAACAACTCCGCCCCATTGACGCAAATGGGCGGTAGGCGTGTACGGTGGGAGGTCTATATAA
GCAGAGCTCTCTGGCTAACTAGAGAACCCACTGCTTACTGGCTTATCGAAATTAATACGACTCACTATAG
GGAGACCCAAGCTCTAGCGCTACCGGTCGCCACCATGGACGCACAAACACGACGACGTGAGCGTCGCGCT
GAGAAACAAGCTCAATGGAAAGCTGCAAACGGTGGATCTCCTCCACATATGGCTTACCCATACGATGTTC
CAGATTACGCTCCTCCATCTCGAGCTCAAGCTTCGAATTCTGCA
[651 nt withheld, positions 815-1465]
TAACCGGGATCCACCGGATCTAGATAACTGATCATAATCAGCCATACCACATTTGTAGAGGTTTTACTTG
CTTTAAAAAACCTCCCACACCTCCCCCTGAACCTGAAACATAAAATGAATGCAATTGTTGTTGTTAACTT
GTTTATTGCAGCTTATAATGGTTACAAATAAAGCAATAGCATCACAAATTTCACAAATAAAGCATTTTTT
TCACTGCATTCTAGTTGTGGTTTGTCCAAACTCATCAATGTATCTTAACGCGTAAATTGTAAGCGTTAAT
ATTTTGTTAAAATTCGCGTTAAATTTTTGTTAAATCAGCTCATTTTTTAACCAATAGGCCGAAATCGGCA
AAATCCCTTATAAATCAAAAGAATAGACCGAGATAGGGT
[37 nt withheld, positions 1855-1891]
AAAGAACGTGGACTCCAACGTCAAAGG
[49 nt withheld, positions 1919-1967]
T
[91 nt withheld, positions 1969-2059]
G
[124 nt withheld, positions 2061-2184]
CAGGTGGCACTTTTCGGGGAAATGTGCGCGGAACCCCTATTTGTTTATTTTTCTAAATACATTCAAATAT
GTATCCGCTCATGAGACAATAACCCTGATAAATGCTTCAATAATATTGAAAAAGGAAGAGTCCTGAGGCG
GAAAGAACCAGCTGTGGAATGTGTGTCAGTTAGGGTGTGGAAAGTCCCCAGGCTCCCCAGCAGGCAGAAG
TATGCAAAGCATGCATCTCAATTAGTCAGCAACCAGGTGTGGAAAGTCCCCAGGCTCCCCAGCAGGCAGA
AGTATGCAAAGCATGCATCTCAATTAGTCAGCAACCATAGTCCCGCCCCTAACTCCGCCCATCCCGCCCC
TAACTCCGCCCAGTTCCGCCCATTCTCCGCCCCATGGCTGACTAATTTTTTTTATTTATGCAGAGGCCGA
GGCCGCCTCGGCCTCTGAGCTATTCCAGAAGTAGTGAGGAGGCTTTTTTGGAGGCCTAGGCTTTTGCAAA
GATCGATCAAGAGACAGGATGAGGATCGTTTCGCATGATTGAACAAGATGGATTGCACGCAGGTTCTCCG
GCCGCTTGGGTGGAGAGGCTATTCGGCTATGACTGGGCACAACAGACAATCGGCTGCTCTGATGCCGCCG
TGTTCCGGCTGTCAGCGCAGGGGCGCCCGGTTCTTTTTGTCAAGACCGACCTGTCCGGTGCCCTGAATGA
ACTGCAAGACGAGGCAGCGCGGCTATCGTGGCTGGCCACGACGGGCGTTCCTTGCGCAGCTGTGCTCGAC
GTTGTCACTGAAGCGGGAAGGGACTGGCTGCTATTGGGCGAAGTGCCGGGGCAGGATCTCCTGTCATCTC
ACCTTGCTCCTGCCGAGAAAGTATCCATCATGGCTGATGCAATGCGGCGGCTGCATACGCTTGATCCGGC
TACCTGCCCATTCGACCACCAAGCGAAACATCGCATCGAGCGAGCACGTACTCGGATGGAAGCCGGTCTT
GTCGATCAGGATGATCTGGACGAAGAGCATCAGGGGCTCGCGCCAGCCGAACTGTTCGCCAGGCTCAAGG
CGAGCATGCCCGACGGCGAGGATCTCGTCGTGACCCATGGCGATGCCTGCTTGCCGAATATCATGGTGGA
AAATGGCCGCTTTTCTGGATTCATCGACTGTGGCCGGCTGGGTGTGGCGGACCGCTATCAGGACATAGCG
TTGGCTACCCGTGATATTGCTGAAGAGCTTGGCGGCGAATGGGCTGACCGCTTCCTCGTGCTTTACGGTA
TCGCCGCTCCCGATTCGCAGCGCATCGCCTTCTATCGCCTTCTTGACGAGTTCTTCTGAGCGGGACTCTG
GGGTTCGAAATGACCGACCAAGCGACGCCCAACCTGCCATCACGAGATTTCGATTCCACCGCCGCCTTCT
ATGAAAGGTTGGGCTTCGGAATCGTTTTCCGGGACGCCGGCTGGATGATCCTCCAGCGCGGGGATCTCAT
GCTGGAGTTCTTCGCCCACCCTAGGGGGAGGCTAACTGAAACACGGAAGGAGACAATACCGGAAGGAACC
CGCGCTATGACGGCAATAAAAAGACAGAATAAAACGCACGGTGTTGGGTCGTTTGTTCATAAACGCGGGG
TTCGGTCCCAGGGCTGGCACTCTGTCGATACCCCACCGAGACCCCATTGGGGCCAATACGCCCGCGTTTC
TTCCTTTTCCCCACCCCACCCCCCAAGTTCGGGTGAAGGCCCAGGGCTCGCAGCCAACGTCGGGGCGGCA
GGCCCTGCCATAGCCTCAGGTTACTCATATATACTTTAGATTGATTTAAAACTTCATTTTTAATTTAAAA
GGATCTAGGTGAAGATCCTTTTTGATAATCTCATGACCAAAATCCCTTAACGTGAGTTTTCGTTCCACTG
AGCGTCAGACCCCGTAGAAAAGATCAAAGGATCTTCTTGAGATCCTTTTTTTCTGCGCGTAATCTGCTGC
TTGCAAACAAAAAAACCACCGCTACCAGCGGTGGTTTGTTTGCCGGATCAAGAGCTACCAACTCTTTTTC
CGAAGGTAACTGGCTTCAGCAGAGCGCAGATACCAAATACTGTCCTTCTAGTGTAGCCGTAGTTAGGCCA
CCACTTCAAGAACTCTGTAGCACCGCCTACATACCTCGCTCTGCTAATCCTGTTACCAGTGGCTGCTGCC
AGTGGCGATAAGTCGTGTCTTACCGGGTTGGACTCAAGACGATAGTTACCGGATAAGGCGCAGCGGTCGG
GCTGAACGGGGGGTTCGTGCACACAGCCCAGCTTGGAGCGAACGACCTACACCGAACTGAGATACCTACA
GCGTGAGCTATGAGAAAGCGCCACGCTTCCCGAAGGGAGAAAGGCGGACAGGTATCCGGTAAGCGGCAGG
GTCGGAACAGGAGAGCGCACGAGGGAGCTTCCAGGGGGAAACGCCTGGTATCTTTATAGTCCTGTCGGGT
TTCGCCACCTCTGACTTGAGCGTCGATTTTTGTGATGCTCGTCAGGGGGGCGGAGCCTATGGAAAAACGC
CAGCAACGCGGCCTTTTTACGGTTCCTGGCCTTTTGCTGGCCTTTTGCTCACATGTTCTTTCCTGCGTTA
TCCCCTGATTCTGTGGATAACCGTATTACCGCCATGCAT
Features (pLannotate 1.2.2; 18 found; start..end, strand, type, name):
     61..364     +  enhancer       CMV enhancer: human cytomegalovirus immediate early enhancer
    365..568     +  promoter       CMV promoter: human cytomegalovirus (CMV) immediate early promoter
    564..597     +  LTR            5' LTR (truncated) (fragment): truncated 5' long terminal repeat (LTR) from HIV-1
    613..631     +  promoter       T7 promoter: promoter for bacteriophage T7 RNA polymerase
    665..730     +  CDS            N (fragment): REGN_LAMBD - Experimental evidence at protein level: Swiss-Prot protein existence level 1. Plays a role as a transcriptional antitermination factor that allows the virus to initiate its lytic phase. Activates expression of the delayed viral early genes by modifying host RNA polymerase (RNAP) into a form that is resistant to termination signals. This antitermination function requires the host NusA protein which serves to stabilize the interaction between antitermination protein N and host RNA polymerase. From Escherichia phage lambda (Bacteriophage lambda).
    755..781     +  CDS            3xHA (fragment): three tandem HA epitope tags
    787..814     +  misc_feature   MCS (fragment): multiple cloning site
    815..1465    +  CDS            EIF4E (sequence withheld): IF4E_HUMAN - Also known as EIF4EL1, EIF4F. Experimental evidence at protein level: Swiss-Prot protein existence level 1. Recognizes and binds the 7-methylguanosine-containing mRNA cap during an early step in the initiation of protein synthesis and facilitates ribosome binding by inducing the unwinding of the mRNAs secondary structures (PubMed:16271312, PubMed:22578813). In addition to its role in translation initiation, also acts as a regulator of translation and stability in the cytoplasm (PubMed:24335285). Component of the CYFIP1-EIF4E-FMR1 complex which binds to the mRNA cap and mediates tr
   1494..1578    +  CDS            large T antigen (fragment): large T antigen from SV40 (simian virus 40)
   1601..1722    +  polyA_signal   SV40 poly(A) signal: SV40 polyadenylation signal
   1756..2184    -  rep_origin     f1 ori (sequence partly withheld): f1 bacteriophage origin of replication; arrow indicates direction of (+) strand synthesis
   2211..2315    +  promoter       AmpR promoter: bla
   2317..2674    +  promoter       SV40 promoter: SV40 enhancer and early promoter
   2709..3503    +  CDS            NeoR/KanR: aminoglycoside phosphotransferase from Tn5; aph(3')-II (or nptII); confers resistance to neomycin, kanamycin, and G418 (Geneticin®)
   3524..3676    +  CDS            ble (fragment): BLE_KLEPN - Experimental evidence at protein level: Swiss-Prot protein existence level 1. Binding protein with a strong affinity to the bleomycin family of antibiotics. Binds to CL990; an antimitotic-antibiotic compound. From Klebsiella pneumoniae.
   3735..3782    +  polyA_signal   HSV TK poly(A) signal: herpes simplex virus thymidine kinase polyadenylation signal (Cole and Stacy, 1985)
   3873..3889    -  polyA_signal   bGH poly(A) signal (fragment): bovine growth hormone polyadenylation signal
   4111..4699    +  rep_origin     ori: high-copy-number ColE1/pMB1/pBR322/pUC origin of replication
