[The description below was written by a language model from this plasmid's Addgene catalogue record and pLannotate feature annotations shown in this document.]
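Description:
pLNHA-C1-HseIF4E_K is a 4.8 kb mammalian expression plasmid encoding human eIF4E, the cap-binding translation initiation factor. The depositor notes that the coding sequence follows isoform 1 of the NCBI reference transcript. The catalogue lists the backbone as unknown. The annotated layout, however, resembles a C1-type CMV expression vector: a high-copy ColE1/pUC origin for propagation in E. coli, an f1 origin, and a single NeoR/KanR (Tn5 aminoglycoside phosphotransferase) cassette. That cassette sits behind both a bacterial bla promoter and the SV40 enhancer/early promoter and ends in an HSV TK polyadenylation signal. It therefore gives kanamycin resistance in bacteria and could support G418 selection in mammalian cells.

The expression unit is driven by the CMV immediate-early enhancer and promoter, and a T7 promoter lies just downstream of it. The open reading frame begins with a short fragment of the bacteriophage lambda N protein, followed by an HA epitope (annotated as part of a 3xHA match), residual multiple cloning site sequence, and then the EIF4E coding region. An SV40 poly(A) signal terminates the transcript. This arrangement matches the "LNHA" in the plasmid name and predicts an N-terminally lambdaN-HA-tagged eIF4E. The lambda N peptide is commonly used to tether a fusion protein to reporter mRNAs carrying BoxB hairpins, and the HA tag allows detection or immunoprecipitation. The record itself states only mammalian expression of HseIF4E as the purpose, so tethering use is an inference.

Several small annotated fragments (HIV-1 LTR, SV40 large T antigen, ble, bGH poly(A)) are probably partial sequence matches within vector regions rather than functional elements.
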