Addgene plasmid #146732: pLNHA-C1-HseIF4E_K
Purpose: Mammalian Expression of HseIF4E
Depositing lab: Elisa Izaurralde.
Backbone
  Vector backbone: Unknown
  Vector type: Mammalian Expression
Growth in bacteria
  Bacterial resistance: Kanamycin, 50 μg/mL
  Growth temperature: 37°C
  Growth strain: DH5alpha
  Copy number: High Copy
Gene/Insert
  Gene/Insert name: HseIF4E
  Species: H. sapiens (human)
  Entrez Gene: EIF4E (a.k.a. AUTS19, CBP, EIF4E1, EIF4EL1, EIF4F, eIF-4E)
  Cloning method: Unknown
Terms and licenses: Academic/Nonprofit Terms; Industry Terms: Not Available to Industry
Depositor comments: sequence according to the sequence of isoform1 given by NCBI: NM_001968.3 Plasmids from this collection were made available to the research community and donated after the lab closed. Please note that the sequence provided by the depositing laboratory may be theoretical/predicted or based on Sanger sequencing results. There may be discrepancies between sequencing results obtained by Addgene and the depositor sequence. If an Addgene verified sequence is not available, please contact before placing your order to request that our lab fully sequence the plasmid.
How to cite: pLNHA-C1-HseIF4E_K was a gift from Elisa Izaurralde (Addgene plasmid # 146732 ; http://n2t.net/addgene:146732 ; RRID:Addgene_146732)
